Addgene plasmid #161074: pDONR221-SLC12A2_STOP
Purpose: Gateway entry clone with codon-optimized ORF sequence for subcloning into custom expression vectors. Contains a STOP codon at the end of the codon-optimized ORF sequence.
Depositing lab: RESOLUTE Consortium & Giulio Superti-Furga. Depositing organization: CeMM Research Center for Molecular Medicine. Publication: The RESOLUTE consortium: unlocking SLC transporters for drug discovery. Superti-Furga G, Lackner D, Wiedmer T, Ingles-Prieto A, Barbosa B, Girardi E, Goldmann U, Gurtl B, Klavins K, Klimek C, Lindinger S, Lineiro-Retes E, Muller AC, Onstein S, Redinger G, Reil D, Sedlyarov V, Wolf G, Crawford M, Everley R, ... Steppan CM. Nat Rev Drug Discov. 2020 Jul;19(7):429-430. doi: 10.1038/d41573-020-00056-6. PubMed 32265506.
Backbone
  Vector backbone: pDONR221
  Backbone manufacturer: ThermoFisher Scientific
  Backbone size w/o insert (bp): 2550
  Vector type: Mammalian Expression
Growth in bacteria
  Bacterial resistance: Kanamycin, 50 μg/mL
  Growth temperature: 37°C
  Growth strain: NEB Stable
  Copy number: High Copy
Gene/Insert
  Gene/Insert name: SLC12A2 (alt name: NKCC1, BSC, BSC2, PPP1R141)
  Species: H. sapiens (human)
  Insert size (bp): 3639
  Entrez Gene: SLC12A2 (a.k.a. BSC, BSC-2, BSC2, CCC1, KILQS, NKCC1, PPP1R141)
  Cloning method: Gateway Cloning
  Sequencing primers: 5′ M13-fwd; 3′ M13-rev
Terms and licenses: Academic/Nonprofit Terms; Industry Terms
Depositor comments: This plasmid contains a STOP codon at the end of the codon-optimized ORF. For the version of this plasmid that does not contain a STOP codon, please see Addgene plasmid 131908 For more information on the full Resolute plasmid collection, please see www.addgene.org/depositor-collections/re-solute/. Please provide your feedback on this plasmid to the RESOLUTE consortium by filling out their RESOLUTE repository feedback form: https://forms.office.com/Pages/ResponsePage.aspx?id=0e05yklzmkS7rjFGQL4N7z4feCLQvEJAmVcOCM_u885UN1JJRko0Ukg4TVQwNTZLOUxPQVJWT1NHUCQlQCN0PWcu
How to cite: pDONR221-SLC12A2_STOP was a gift from RESOLUTE Consortium & Giulio Superti-Furga (Addgene plasmid # 161074 ; http://n2t.net/addgene:161074 ; RRID:Addgene_161074)
