[The description below was written by a language model from this plasmid's Addgene catalogue record and pLannotate feature annotations shown in this document.]
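Description:
pDONR221-SLC12A2_STOP is a Gateway entry clone built on the pDONR221 backbone, carrying a codon-optimized open reading frame for human SLC12A2 (also known as NKCC1, BSC or BSC2). The encoded protein is a cation-chloride cotransporter that moves sodium, potassium and chloride across the membrane electroneutrally and contributes to ionic balance and cell volume regulation. The plasmid is about 6.2 kb, with an insert of roughly 3.6 kb. It is propagated in E. coli through a high-copy ColE1/pUC-type origin and selected with kanamycin via an aminoglycoside phosphotransferase gene.

The ORF sits between attL1 and attL2 sites, which allow directional transfer into any attR-containing destination vector by an LR recombination reaction. As the name indicates, this version keeps a stop codon at the end of the ORF. It therefore suits expression of the untagged protein or N-terminal fusions, but not C-terminal fusions supplied by the destination vector; the depositor notes that a companion clone without the stop codon exists for that purpose. Although the catalogue lists the vector type as mammalian expression, the feature table shows no eukaryotic promoter or polyadenylation signal upstream or downstream of the insert, so expression depends on the destination vector chosen. The remaining annotated elements are backbone features. These are rrnB T1 and T2 terminators upstream of attL1 that shield the insert from read-through transcription, a T7 promoter beyond attL2 pointing back toward the insert, and short lacI and lacZα remnants. The clone belongs to a consortium collection of solute carrier constructs made to support transporter research and drug discovery.
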