Features (pLannotate 1.2.2; 10 found; start..end, strand, type, name):
      1..100     +  protein_bind   attL1: mutant version of attL; recombination site for the Gateway® LR reaction LR Clonase™
    106..3741    +  CDS            SLC12A2: S12A2_HUMAN - Also known as NKCC1. Experimental evidence at protein level: Swiss-Prot protein existence level 1. Cation-chloride cotransporter which mediates the electroneutral transport of chloride, potassium and/or sodium ions across the membrane. Plays a vital role in the regulation of ionic balance and cell volume. From Homo sapiens (Human).
   3746..3845    -  protein_bind   attL2: mutant version of attL; recombination site for the Gateway® LR reaction LR Clonase™
   3863..3881    -  promoter       T7 promoter: promoter for bacteriophage T7 RNA polymerase
   4015..4824    +  CDS            KanR: aminoglycoside phosphotransferase; aph(3')-Ia; confers resistance to kanamycin in bacteria or G418 (Geneticin®) in eukaryotes
   4971..5559    +  rep_origin     ori: high-copy-number ColE1/pMB1/pBR322/pUC origin of replication
   5742..5834    +  CDS            lacI (fragment): lac repressor; lacI; The lac repressor binds to the lac operator to inhibit transcription in E. coli. This inhibition can be relieved by adding lactose or isopropyl-β-D-thiogalactopyranoside (IPTG).
   5889..5916    -  terminator     rrnB T2 terminator: transcription terminator T2 from the E. coli rrnB gene
   6048..6091    +  terminator     rrnB T1 terminator: Escherichia coli rrnB; transcription terminator T1 from the E. coli rrnB gene
   6138..6174    -  CDS            lacZα (fragment): LacZα fragment of β-galactosidase; lacZ fragment
>Addgene plasmid #161074 | pDONR221-SLC12A2_STOP | addgene full sequence | sequence record 365766 | Addgene NGS Result
CAAATAATGATTTTATTTTGACTGATAGTGACCTGTTCGTTGCAACACATTGATGAGCAATGCTTTTTTA
TAATGCCAACTTTGTACAAAAAAGCAGGCTCCACCATGGAGCCACGGCCCACAGCCCCAAGCTCCGGAGC
ACCAGGACTGGCAGGAGTGGGAGAGACCCCATCCGCCGCCGCCCTGGCCGCCGCCAGAGTGGAGCTGCCC
GGCACAGCCGTGCCCAGCGTGCCTGAGGACGCCGCCCCTGCCTCCAGGGACGGCGGCGGCGTGCGCGATG
AGGGCCCTGCCGCCGCCGGCGACGGCCTGGGCAGGCCACTGGGACCTACCCCAAGCCAGTCCCGCTTCCA
GGTGGATCTGGTGTCCGAGAACGCCGGCAGAGCCGCCGCAGCCGCCGCAGCAGCAGCAGCAGCCGCCGCC
GCCGCTGGAGCCGGCGCCGGCGCCAAGCAGACCCCCGCCGACGGCGAGGCATCTGGAGAGAGCGAGCCTG
CAAAGGGAAGCGAGGAGGCAAAGGGCCGGTTCAGAGTGAATTTTGTGGATCCTGCCGCCTCTAGCTCCGC
CGAGGACTCTCTGAGCGATGCAGCAGGAGTGGGAGTGGACGGACCAAACGTGTCCTTCCAGAATGGCGGC
GATACAGTGCTGTCTGAGGGCTCTAGCCTGCACTCTGGCGGAGGAGGAGGAAGCGGACACCACCAGCACT
ACTATTACGACACCCACACAAACACCTATTACCTGCGGACATTTGGCCACAATACCATGGACGCCGTGCC
TCGGATCGATCACTACAGACACACCGCAGCACAGCTGGGAGAGAAGCTGCTGAGACCAAGCCTGGCCGAG
CTGCACGACGAGCTGGAGAAGGAGCCCTTCGAGGATGGCTTTGCCAACGGCGAGGAGTCCACACCTACCA
GGGATGCCGTGGTGACATATACCGCCGAGTCTAAGGGCGTGGTGAAGTTCGGCTGGATCAAGGGCGTGCT
GGTGCGGTGCATGCTGAATATCTGGGGCGTGATGCTGTTTATCAGACTGAGCTGGATCGTGGGACAGGCA
GGAATCGGACTGAGCGTGCTGGTCATCATGATGGCCACAGTGGTGACCACAATCACAGGCCTGTCCACCT
CTGCCATCGCAACCAACGGATTCGTGCGGGGAGGAGGCGCCTATTACCTGATCAGCAGATCCCTGGGACC
AGAGTTTGGAGGAGCAATCGGCCTGATCTTCGCCTTTGCCAACGCAGTGGCAGTGGCAATGTACGTGGTG
GGCTTCGCCGAGACAGTGGTGGAGCTGCTGAAGGAGCACTCCATCCTGATGATCGACGAGATCAATGATA
TCAGGATCATCGGCGCCATCACCGTGGTCATCCTGCTGGGCATCAGCGTGGCAGGAATGGAGTGGGAGGC
AAAGGCCCAGATCGTGCTGCTGGTCATCCTGCTGCTGGCCATCGGCGACTTTGTGATCGGCACCTTCATC
CCACTGGAGTCTAAGAAGCCCAAGGGCTTCTTTGGCTACAAGAGCGAGATCTTCAACGAGAATTTTGGCC
CCGATTTCCGCGAGGAGGAGACATTCTTTAGCGTGTTCGCCATCTTCTTTCCTGCAGCAACCGGAATCCT
GGCAGGAGCAAACATCTCCGGCGACCTGGCCGATCCTCAGTCTGCCATCCCAAAGGGCACACTGCTGGCC
ATCCTGATCACCACACTGGTGTACGTGGGCATCGCCGTGTCCGTGGGATCTTGCGTGGTGCGGGACGCAA
CCGGAAACGTGAATGATACAATCGTGACCGAGCTGACAAACTGCACCAGCGCCGCCTGTAAGCTGAATTT
CGACTTTTCCTCTTGCGAGAGCTCCCCATGTTCCTATGGCCTGATGAACAATTTTCAGGTCATGAGCATG
GTGTCCGGCTTCACACCCCTGATCAGCGCCGGCATCTTTTCCGCCACCCTGTCTAGCGCCCTGGCATCTC
TGGTGAGCGCCCCAAAGATCTTCCAGGCCCTGTGCAAGGATAACATCTATCCCGCCTTCCAGATGTTTGC
CAAGGGCTACGGCAAGAACAATGAGCCACTGAGAGGCTATATCCTGACCTTTCTGATCGCCCTGGGCTTC
ATCCTGATCGCCGAGCTGAACGTGATCGCCCCCATCATCTCCAATTTCTTTCTGGCCTCTTACGCCCTGA
TCAATTTCTCCGTGTTTCACGCAAGCCTGGCAAAGTCCCCTGGATGGAGGCCAGCCTTCAAGTATTACAA
CATGTGGATCAGCCTGCTGGGCGCCATCCTGTGCTGTATCGTGATGTTTGTGATCAATTGGTGGGCCGCC
CTGCTGACATACGTGATCGTGCTGGGCCTGTATATCTACGTGACCTATAAGAAGCCTGACGTGAACTGGG
GCTCCTCTACACAGGCCCTGACCTATCTGAATGCCCTGCAGCACTCTATCAGGCTGAGCGGCGTGGAGGA
TCACGTGAAGAACTTCCGCCCACAGTGCCTGGTCATGACAGGAGCACCAAATTCCAGGCCTGCCCTGCTG
CACCTGGTGCACGACTTTACCAAGAACGTGGGCCTGATGATCTGTGGACACGTGCACATGGGACCACGGA
GACAGGCCATGAAGGAGATGAGCATCGATCAGGCCAAGTACCAGCGGTGGCTGATCAAGAATAAGATGAA
GGCCTTCTATGCACCAGTGCACGCAGACGATCTGAGGGAGGGCGCCCAGTACCTGATGCAGGCAGCAGGA
CTGGGAAGGATGAAGCCTAACACCCTGGTGCTGGGCTTTAAGAAGGACTGGCTGCAGGCCGATATGAGGG
ACGTGGATATGTACATCAATCTGTTTCACGACGCCTTCGATATCCAGTATGGCGTGGTGGTCATCCGCCT
GAAGGAGGGCCTGGACATCAGCCACCTGCAGGGCCAGGAGGAGCTGCTGAGCTCCCAGGAGAAGTCTCCA
GGCACCAAGGATGTGGTGGTGAGCGTGGAGTACTCCAAGAAGTCTGACCTGGATACATCCAAGCCCCTGT
CTGAGAAGCCTATCACCCACAAGGTGGAGGAGGAGGACGGCAAGACAGCCACCCAGCCCCTGCTGAAGAA
GGAGTCTAAGGGCCCAATCGTGCCCCTGAACGTGGCCGACCAGAAGCTGCTGGAGGCCAGCACACAGTTC
CAGAAGAAGCAGGGCAAGAATACCATCGACGTGTGGTGGCTGTTTGACGATGGCGGCCTGACCCTGCTGA
TCCCCTACCTGCTGACCACCAAGAAGAAGTGGAAGGACTGTAAGATCCGGGTGTTCATCGGCGGCAAGAT
CAACAGAATCGACCACGATAGGCGCGCCATGGCCACACTGCTGTCTAAGTTTAGAATCGACTTCAGCGAT
ATCATGGTGCTGGGCGATATCAACACCAAGCCTAAGAAGGAGAATATCATCGCCTTTGAGGAGATCATCG
AGCCATATCGGCTGCACGAGGACGATAAGGAGCAGGACATCGCCGATAAGATGAAGGAGGACGAGCCCTG
GAGAATCACAGATAACGAGCTGGAGCTGTATAAGACAAAGACCTACAGGCAGATCCGCCTGAACGAACTG
CTGAAGGAACACTCTAGCACCGCCAATATCATCGTGATGTCCCTGCCTGTGGCAAGGAAGGGAGCCGTGT
CCTCTGCCCTGTACATGGCCTGGCTGGAGGCCCTGTCTAAGGACCTGCCACCTATCCTGCTGGTGCGCGG
CAATCACCAGAGCGTGCTGACCTTCTATTCCTAAGACCCAGCTTTCTTGTACAAAGTTGGCATTATAAGA
AAGCATTGCTTATCAATTTGTTGCAACGAACAGGTCACTATCAGTCAAAATAAAATCATTATTTGCCATC
CAGCTGATATCCCCTATAGTGAGTCGTATTACATGGTCATAGCTGTTTCCTGGCAGCTCTGGCCCGTGTC
TCAAAATCTCTGATGTTACATTGCACAAGATAAAAATATATCATCATGAACAATAAAACTGTCTGCTTAC
ATAAACAGTAATACAAGGGGTGTTATGAGCCATATTCAACGGGAAACGTCGAGGCCGCGATTAAATTCCA
ACATGGATGCTGATTTATATGGGTATAAATGGGCTCGCGATAATGTCGGGCAATCAGGTGCGACAATCTA
TCGCTTGTATGGGAAGCCCGATGCGCCAGAGTTGTTTCTGAAACATGGCAAAGGTAGCGTTGCCAATGAT
GTTACAGATGAGATGGTCAGACTAAACTGGCTGACGGAATTTATGCCTCTTCCGACCATCAAGCATTTTA
TCCGTACTCCTGATGATGCATGGTTACTCACCACTGCGATCCCCGGAAAAACAGCATTCCAGGTATTAGA
AGAATATCCTGATTCAGGTGAAAATATTGTTGATGCGCTGGCAGTGTTCCTGCGCCGGTTGCATTCGATT
CCTGTTTGTAATTGTCCTTTTAACAGCGATCGCGTATTTCGTCTCGCTCAGGCGCAATCACGAATGAATA
ACGGTTTGGTTGATGCGAGTGATTTTGATGACGAGCGTAATGGCTGGCCTGTTGAACAAGTCTGGAAAGA
AATGCATAAACTTTTGCCATTCTCACCGGATTCAGTCGTCACTCATGGTGATTTCTCACTTGATAACCTT
ATTTTTGACGAGGGGAAATTAATAGGTTGTATTGATGTTGGACGAGTCGGAATCGCAGACCGATACCAGG
ATCTTGCCATCCTATGGAACTGCCTCGGTGAGTTTTCTCCTTCATTACAGAAACGGCTTTTTCAAAAATA
TGGTATTGATAATCCTGATATGAATAAATTGCAGTTTCATTTGATGCTCGATGAGTTTTTCTAATCAGAA
TTGGTTAATTGGTTGTAACACTGGCAGAGCATTACGCTGACTTGACGGGACGGCGCAAGCTCATGACCAA
AATCCCTTAACGTGAGTTACGCGTCGTTCCACTGAGCGTCAGACCCCGTAGAAAAGATCAAAGGATCTTC
TTGAGATCCTTTTTTTCTGCGCGTAATCTGCTGCTTGCAAACAAAAAAACCACCGCTACCAGCGGTGGTT
TGTTTGCCGGATCAAGAGCTACCAACTCTTTTTCCGAAGGTAACTGGCTTCAGCAGAGCGCAGATACCAA
ATACTGTTCTTCTAGTGTAGCCGTAGTTAGGCCACCACTTCAAGAACTCTGTAGCACCGCCTACATACCT
CGCTCTGCTAATCCTGTTACCAGTGGCTGCTGCCAGTGGCGATAAGTCGTGTCTTACCGGGTTGGACTCA
AGACGATAGTTACCGGATAAGGCGCAGCGGTCGGGCTGAACGGGGGGTTCGTGCACACAGCCCAGCTTGG
AGCGAACGACCTACACCGAACTGAGATACCTACAGCGTGAGCTATGAGAAAGCGCCACGCTTCCCGAAGG
GAGAAAGGCGGACAGGTATCCGGTAAGCGGCAGGGTCGGAACAGGAGAGCGCACGAGGGAGCTTCCAGGG
GGAAACGCCTGGTATCTTTATAGTCCTGTCGGGTTTCGCCACCTCTGACTTGAGCGTCGATTTTTGTGAT
GCTCGTCAGGGGGGCGGAGCCTATGGAAAAACGCCAGCAACGCGGCCTTTTTACGGTTCCTGGCCTTTTG
CTGGCCTTTTGCTCACATGTTCTTTCCTGCGTTATCCCCTGATTCTGTGGATAACCGTATTACCGCCTTT
GAGTGAGCTGATACCGCTCGCCGCAGCCGAACGACCGAGCGCAGCGAGTCAGTGAGCGAGGAAGCGGAAG
AGCGCCCAATACGCAAACCGCCTCTCCCCGCGCGTTGGCCGATTCATTAATGCAGCTGGCACGACAGGTT
TCCCGACTGGAAAGCGGGCAGTGAGCGCAACGCAATTAATACGCGTACCGCTAGCCAGGAAGAGTTTGTA
GAAACGCAAAAAGGCCATCCGTCAGGATGGCCTTCTGCTTAGTTTGATGCCTGGCAGTTTATGGCGGGCG
TCCTGCCCGCCACCCTCCGGGCCGTTGCTTCACAACGTTCAAATCCGCTCCCGGCGGATTTGTCCTACTC
AGGAGAGCGTTCACCGACAAACAACAGATAAAACGAAAGGCCCAGTCTTCCGACTGAGCCTTTCGTTTTA
TTTGATGCCTGGCAGTTCCCTACTCTCGCGTTAACGCTAGCATGGATGTTTTCCCAGTCACGACGTTGTA
AAACGACGGCCAGTCTTAAGCTCGGGCCC
