>Addgene plasmid #161074 | pDONR221-SLC12A2_STOP | depositor partial sequence | sequence record 312083 | Codon-optimized ORF of SLC12A2
ATGGAGCCACGGCCCACAGCCCCAAGCTCCGGAGCACCAGGACTGGCAGGAGTGGGAGAGACCCCATCCG
CCGCCGCCCTGGCCGCCGCCAGAGTGGAGCTGCCCGGCACAGCCGTGCCCAGCGTGCCTGAGGACGCCGC
CCCTGCCTCCAGGGACGGCGGCGGCGTGCGCGATGAGGGCCCTGCCGCCGCCGGCGACGGCCTGGGCAGG
CCACTGGGACCTACCCCAAGCCAGTCCCGCTTCCAGGTGGATCTGGTGTCCGAGAACGCCGGCAGAGCCG
CCGCAGCCGCCGCAGCAGCAGCAGCAGCCGCCGCCGCCGCTGGAGCCGGCGCCGGCGCCAAGCAGACCCC
CGCCGACGGCGAGGCATCTGGAGAGAGCGAGCCTGCAAAGGGAAGCGAGGAGGCAAAGGGCCGGTTCAGA
GTGAATTTTGTGGATCCTGCCGCCTCTAGCTCCGCCGAGGACTCTCTGAGCGATGCAGCAGGAGTGGGAG
TGGACGGACCAAACGTGTCCTTCCAGAATGGCGGCGATACAGTGCTGTCTGAGGGCTCTAGCCTGCACTC
TGGCGGAGGAGGAGGAAGCGGACACCACCAGCACTACTATTACGACACCCACACAAACACCTATTACCTG
CGGACATTTGGCCACAATACCATGGACGCCGTGCCTCGGATCGATCACTACAGACACACCGCAGCACAGC
TGGGAGAGAAGCTGCTGAGACCAAGCCTGGCCGAGCTGCACGACGAGCTGGAGAAGGAGCCCTTCGAGGA
TGGCTTTGCCAACGGCGAGGAGTCCACACCTACCAGGGATGCCGTGGTGACATATACCGCCGAGTCTAAG
GGCGTGGTGAAGTTCGGCTGGATCAAGGGCGTGCTGGTGCGGTGCATGCTGAATATCTGGGGCGTGATGC
TGTTTATCAGACTGAGCTGGATCGTGGGACAGGCAGGAATCGGACTGAGCGTGCTGGTCATCATGATGGC
CACAGTGGTGACCACAATCACAGGCCTGTCCACCTCTGCCATCGCAACCAACGGATTCGTGCGGGGAGGA
GGCGCCTATTACCTGATCAGCAGATCCCTGGGACCAGAGTTTGGAGGAGCAATCGGCCTGATCTTCGCCT
TTGCCAACGCAGTGGCAGTGGCAATGTACGTGGTGGGCTTCGCCGAGACAGTGGTGGAGCTGCTGAAGGA
GCACTCCATCCTGATGATCGACGAGATCAATGATATCAGGATCATCGGCGCCATCACCGTGGTCATCCTG
CTGGGCATCAGCGTGGCAGGAATGGAGTGGGAGGCAAAGGCCCAGATCGTGCTGCTGGTCATCCTGCTGC
TGGCCATCGGCGACTTTGTGATCGGCACCTTCATCCCACTGGAGTCTAAGAAGCCCAAGGGCTTCTTTGG
CTACAAGAGCGAGATCTTCAACGAGAATTTTGGCCCCGATTTCCGCGAGGAGGAGACATTCTTTAGCGTG
TTCGCCATCTTCTTTCCTGCAGCAACCGGAATCCTGGCAGGAGCAAACATCTCCGGCGACCTGGCCGATC
CTCAGTCTGCCATCCCAAAGGGCACACTGCTGGCCATCCTGATCACCACACTGGTGTACGTGGGCATCGC
CGTGTCCGTGGGATCTTGCGTGGTGCGGGACGCAACCGGAAACGTGAATGATACAATCGTGACCGAGCTG
ACAAACTGCACCAGCGCCGCCTGTAAGCTGAATTTCGACTTTTCCTCTTGCGAGAGCTCCCCATGTTCCT
ATGGCCTGATGAACAATTTTCAGGTCATGAGCATGGTGTCCGGCTTCACACCCCTGATCAGCGCCGGCAT
CTTTTCCGCCACCCTGTCTAGCGCCCTGGCATCTCTGGTGAGCGCCCCAAAGATCTTCCAGGCCCTGTGC
AAGGATAACATCTATCCCGCCTTCCAGATGTTTGCCAAGGGCTACGGCAAGAACAATGAGCCACTGAGAG
GCTATATCCTGACCTTTCTGATCGCCCTGGGCTTCATCCTGATCGCCGAGCTGAACGTGATCGCCCCCAT
CATCTCCAATTTCTTTCTGGCCTCTTACGCCCTGATCAATTTCTCCGTGTTTCACGCAAGCCTGGCAAAG
TCCCCTGGATGGAGGCCAGCCTTCAAGTATTACAACATGTGGATCAGCCTGCTGGGCGCCATCCTGTGCT
GTATCGTGATGTTTGTGATCAATTGGTGGGCCGCCCTGCTGACATACGTGATCGTGCTGGGCCTGTATAT
CTACGTGACCTATAAGAAGCCTGACGTGAACTGGGGCTCCTCTACACAGGCCCTGACCTATCTGAATGCC
CTGCAGCACTCTATCAGGCTGAGCGGCGTGGAGGATCACGTGAAGAACTTCCGCCCACAGTGCCTGGTCA
TGACAGGAGCACCAAATTCCAGGCCTGCCCTGCTGCACCTGGTGCACGACTTTACCAAGAACGTGGGCCT
GATGATCTGTGGACACGTGCACATGGGACCACGGAGACAGGCCATGAAGGAGATGAGCATCGATCAGGCC
AAGTACCAGCGGTGGCTGATCAAGAATAAGATGAAGGCCTTCTATGCACCAGTGCACGCAGACGATCTGA
GGGAGGGCGCCCAGTACCTGATGCAGGCAGCAGGACTGGGAAGGATGAAGCCTAACACCCTGGTGCTGGG
CTTTAAGAAGGACTGGCTGCAGGCCGATATGAGGGACGTGGATATGTACATCAATCTGTTTCACGACGCC
TTCGATATCCAGTATGGCGTGGTGGTCATCCGCCTGAAGGAGGGCCTGGACATCAGCCACCTGCAGGGCC
AGGAGGAGCTGCTGAGCTCCCAGGAGAAGTCTCCAGGCACCAAGGATGTGGTGGTGAGCGTGGAGTACTC
CAAGAAGTCTGACCTGGATACATCCAAGCCCCTGTCTGAGAAGCCTATCACCCACAAGGTGGAGGAGGAG
GACGGCAAGACAGCCACCCAGCCCCTGCTGAAGAAGGAGTCTAAGGGCCCAATCGTGCCCCTGAACGTGG
CCGACCAGAAGCTGCTGGAGGCCAGCACACAGTTCCAGAAGAAGCAGGGCAAGAATACCATCGACGTGTG
GTGGCTGTTTGACGATGGCGGCCTGACCCTGCTGATCCCCTACCTGCTGACCACCAAGAAGAAGTGGAAG
GACTGTAAGATCCGGGTGTTCATCGGCGGCAAGATCAACAGAATCGACCACGATAGGCGCGCCATGGCCA
CACTGCTGTCTAAGTTTAGAATCGACTTCAGCGATATCATGGTGCTGGGCGATATCAACACCAAGCCTAA
GAAGGAGAATATCATCGCCTTTGAGGAGATCATCGAGCCATATCGGCTGCACGAGGACGATAAGGAGCAG
GACATCGCCGATAAGATGAAGGAGGACGAGCCCTGGAGAATCACAGATAACGAGCTGGAGCTGTATAAGA
CAAAGACCTACAGGCAGATCCGCCTGAACGAACTGCTGAAGGAACACTCTAGCACCGCCAATATCATCGT
GATGTCCCTGCCTGTGGCAAGGAAGGGAGCCGTGTCCTCTGCCCTGTACATGGCCTGGCTGGAGGCCCTG
TCTAAGGACCTGCCACCTATCCTGCTGGTGCGCGGCAATCACCAGAGCGTGCTGACCTTCTATTCCTAA
